>Addgene plasmid #146779 | pLNHA-C1-HsXRN1_1174-1458_K | depositor full sequence | sequence record 289225 | Full Sequence
TAGTTATTAATAGTAATCAATTACGGGGTCATTAGTTCATAGCCCATATATGGAGTTCCGCGTTACATAA
CTTACGGTAAATGGCCCGCCTGGCTGACCGCCCAACGACCCCCGCCCATTGACGTCAATAATGACGTATG
TTCCCATAGTAACGCCAATAGGGACTTTCCATTGACGTCAATGGGTGGAGTATTTACGGTAAACTGCCCA
CTTGGCAGTACATCAAGTGTATCATATGCCAAGTACGCCCCCTATTGACGTCAATGACGGTAAATGGCCC
GCCTGGCATTATGCCCAGTACATGACCTTATGGGACTTTCCTACTTGGCAGTACATCTACGTATTAGTCA
TCGCTATTACCATGGTGATGCGGTTTTGGCAGTACATCAATGGGCGTGGATAGCGGTTTGACTCACGGGG
ATTTCCAAGTCTCCACCCCATTGACGTCAATGGGAGTTTGTTTTGGCACCAAAATCAACGGGACTTTCCA
AAATGTCGTAACAACTCCGCCCCATTGACGCAAATGGGCGGTAGGCGTGTACGGTGGGAGGTCTATATAA
GCAGAGCTCTCTGGCTAACTAGAGAACCCACTGCTTACTGGCTTATCGAAATTAATACGACTCACTATAG
GGAGACCCAAGCTCTAGCGCTACCGGTCGCCACCATGGACGCACAAACACGACGACGTGAGCGTCGCGCT
GAGAAACAAGCTCAATGGAAAGCTGCAAACGGTGGATCTCCTCCACATATGGCTTACCCATACGATGTTC
CAGATTACGCTCCTCCATCTCGAGCTCAAGCTTCGAATTCTGCAGTCGACATGCATGGGAGTCGCTCTGA
AACTGGAAATCAGAAGTTGACAGCCATCGTAAAACCACAACCAGCTGTACATCAACATAGCTCAAGTTCA
TCAGTTTCCTCTGGGCATTTGGGAGCCCTCAACCATTCCCCTCAATCACTTTTTGTTCCTACTCAAGTAC
CTACTAAAGATGATGATGAATTCTGCAACATTTGGCAGTCCTTACAGGGATCTGGAAAGATGCAATACTT
TCAGCCAACTATACAAGAGAAGGGTGCAGTTCTACCTCAAGAAATAAGCCAAGTAAATCAACATCATAAA
TCTGGCTTTAATGACAACAGTGTTAAATATCAGCAAAGAAAACATGACCCTCACAGAAAATTTAAAGAAG
AGTGTAAGAGTCCTAAAGCTGAGTGTTGGTCCCAAAAAATGTCCAATAAGCAGCCTAACTCTGGAATTGA
GAACTTTTTAGCATCTTTGAATATCTCCAAAGAAAATGAAGTACAGTCATCTCATCATGGGGAGCCTCCA
AGTGAAGAGCATTTGTCACCACAGTCATTTGCCATGGGAACACGGATGCTTAAAGAAATTCTAAAAATTG
ATGGCTCTAACACTGTGGACCATAAGAATGAAATCAAACAGATTGCTAATGAAATCCCTGTTTCCTCTAA
CAGAAGAGATGAATATGGATTACCCTCTCAGCCTAAACAAAATAAGAAATTAGCATCTTATATGAACAAG
CCTCACAGTGCTAATGAGTACCATAATGTTCAGTCTATGGACAATATGTGTTGGCCTGCCCCCAGCCAGA
TCCCTCCTGTATCCACACCAGTAACTGAACTTTCTCGAATTTGTTCCCTTGTTGGAATGCCACAACCTTA
AGGATCCACCGGATCTAGATAACTGATCATAATCAGCCATACCACATTTGTAGAGGTTTTACTTGCTTTA
AAAAACCTCCCACACCTCCCCCTGAACCTGAAACATAAAATGAATGCAATTGTTGTTGTTAACTTGTTTA
TTGCAGCTTATAATGGTTACAAATAAAGCAATAGCATCACAAATTTCACAAATAAAGCATTTTTTTCACT
GCATTCTAGTTGTGGTTTGTCCAAACTCATCAATGTATCTTAACGCGTAAATTGTAAGCGTTAATATTTT
GTTAAAATTCGCGTTAAATTTTTGTTAAATCAGCTCATTTTTTAACCAATAGGCCGAAATCGGCAAAATC
CCTTATAAATCAAAAGAATAGACCGAGATAGGGT
[37 nt withheld, positions 2065-2101]
AAAGAACGTGGACTCCAACGTCAAAGG
[49 nt withheld, positions 2129-2177]
T
[91 nt withheld, positions 2179-2269]
G
[124 nt withheld, positions 2271-2394]
CAGGTGGCACTTTTCGGGGAAATGTGCGCGGAACCCCTATTTGTTTATTTTTCTAAATACATTCAAATAT
GTATCCGCTCATGAGACAATAACCCTGATAAATGCTTCAATAATATTGAAAAAGGAAGAGTCCTGAGGCG
GAAAGAACCAGCTGTGGAATGTGTGTCAGTTAGGGTGTGGAAAGTCCCCAGGCTCCCCAGCAGGCAGAAG
TATGCAAAGCATGCATCTCAATTAGTCAGCAACCAGGTGTGGAAAGTCCCCAGGCTCCCCAGCAGGCAGA
AGTATGCAAAGCATGCATCTCAATTAGTCAGCAACCATAGTCCCGCCCCTAACTCCGCCCATCCCGCCCC
TAACTCCGCCCAGTTCCGCCCATTCTCCGCCCCATGGCTGACTAATTTTTTTTATTTATGCAGAGGCCGA
GGCCGCCTCGGCCTCTGAGCTATTCCAGAAGTAGTGAGGAGGCTTTTTTGGAGGCCTAGGCTTTTGCAAA
GATCGATCAAGAGACAGGATGAGGATCGTTTCGCATGATTGAACAAGATGGATTGCACGCAGGTTCTCCG
GCCGCTTGGGTGGAGAGGCTATTCGGCTATGACTGGGCACAACAGACAATCGGCTGCTCTGATGCCGCCG
TGTTCCGGCTGTCAGCGCAGGGGCGCCCGGTTCTTTTTGTCAAGACCGACCTGTCCGGTGCCCTGAATGA
ACTGCAAGACGAGGCAGCGCGGCTATCGTGGCTGGCCACGACGGGCGTTCCTTGCGCAGCTGTGCTCGAC
GTTGTCACTGAAGCGGGAAGGGACTGGCTGCTATTGGGCGAAGTGCCGGGGCAGGATCTCCTGTCATCTC
ACCTTGCTCCTGCCGAGAAAGTATCCATCATGGCTGATGCAATGCGGCGGCTGCATACGCTTGATCCGGC
TACCTGCCCATTCGACCACCAAGCGAAACATCGCATCGAGCGAGCACGTACTCGGATGGAAGCCGGTCTT
GTCGATCAGGATGATCTGGACGAAGAGCATCAGGGGCTCGCGCCAGCCGAACTGTTCGCCAGGCTCAAGG
CGAGCATGCCCGACGGCGAGGATCTCGTCGTGACCCATGGCGATGCCTGCTTGCCGAATATCATGGTGGA
AAATGGCCGCTTTTCTGGATTCATCGACTGTGGCCGGCTGGGTGTGGCGGACCGCTATCAGGACATAGCG
TTGGCTACCCGTGATATTGCTGAAGAGCTTGGCGGCGAATGGGCTGACCGCTTCCTCGTGCTTTACGGTA
TCGCCGCTCCCGATTCGCAGCGCATCGCCTTCTATCGCCTTCTTGACGAGTTCTTCTGAGCGGGACTCTG
GGGTTCGAAATGACCGACCAAGCGACGCCCAACCTGCCATCACGAGATTTCGATTCCACCGCCGCCTTCT
ATGAAAGGTTGGGCTTCGGAATCGTTTTCCGGGACGCCGGCTGGATGATCCTCCAGCGCGGGGATCTCAT
GCTGGAGTTCTTCGCCCACCCTAGGGGGAGGCTAACTGAAACACGGAAGGAGACAATACCGGAAGGAACC
CGCGCTATGACGGCAATAAAAAGACAGAATAAAACGCACGGTGTTGGGTCGTTTGTTCATAAACGCGGGG
TTCGGTCCCAGGGCTGGCACTCTGTCGATACCCCACCGAGACCCCATTGGGGCCAATACGCCCGCGTTTC
TTCCTTTTCCCCACCCCACCCCCCAAGTTCGGGTGAAGGCCCAGGGCTCGCAGCCAACGTCGGGGCGGCA
GGCCCTGCCATAGCCTCAGGTTACTCATATATACTTTAGATTGATTTAAAACTTCATTTTTAATTTAAAA
GGATCTAGGTGAAGATCCTTTTTGATAATCTCATGACCAAAATCCCTTAACGTGAGTTTTCGTTCCACTG
AGCGTCAGACCCCGTAGAAAAGATCAAAGGATCTTCTTGAGATCCTTTTTTTCTGCGCGTAATCTGCTGC
TTGCAAACAAAAAAACCACCGCTACCAGCGGTGGTTTGTTTGCCGGATCAAGAGCTACCAACTCTTTTTC
CGAAGGTAACTGGCTTCAGCAGAGCGCAGATACCAAATACTGTCCTTCTAGTGTAGCCGTAGTTAGGCCA
CCACTTCAAGAACTCTGTAGCACCGCCTACATACCTCGCTCTGCTAATCCTGTTACCAGTGGCTGCTGCC
AGTGGCGATAAGTCGTGTCTTACCGGGTTGGACTCAAGACGATAGTTACCGGATAAGGCGCAGCGGTCGG
GCTGAACGGGGGGTTCGTGCACACAGCCCAGCTTGGAGCGAACGACCTACACCGAACTGAGATACCTACA
GCGTGAGCTATGAGAAAGCGCCACGCTTCCCGAAGGGAGAAAGGCGGACAGGTATCCGGTAAGCGGCAGG
GTCGGAACAGGAGAGCGCACGAGGGAGCTTCCAGGGGGAAACGCCTGGTATCTTTATAGTCCTGTCGGGT
TTCGCCACCTCTGACTTGAGCGTCGATTTTTGTGATGCTCGTCAGGGGGGCGGAGCCTATGGAAAAACGC
CAGCAACGCGGCCTTTTTACGGTTCCTGGCCTTTTGCTGGCCTTTTGCTCACATGTTCTTTCCTGCGTTA
TCCCCTGATTCTGTGGATAACCGTATTACCGCCATGCAT
Features (pLannotate 1.2.2; 17 found; start..end, strand, type, name):
     61..364     +  enhancer       CMV enhancer: human cytomegalovirus immediate early enhancer
    365..568     +  promoter       CMV promoter: human cytomegalovirus (CMV) immediate early promoter
    564..597     +  LTR            5' LTR (truncated) (fragment): truncated 5' long terminal repeat (LTR) from HIV-1
    613..631     +  promoter       T7 promoter: promoter for bacteriophage T7 RNA polymerase
    755..781     +  CDS            3xHA (fragment): three tandem HA epitope tags
    787..820     +  misc_feature   MCS (fragment): multiple cloning site
    824..1678    +  CDS            XRN1 (fragment): XRN1_HUMAN - Also known as SEP1. Experimental evidence at protein level: Swiss-Prot protein existence level 1. Major 5'-3' exoribonuclease involved in mRNA decay. Required for the 5'-3'-processing of the G4 tetraplex-containing DNA and RNA substrates. The kinetic of hydrolysis is faster for G4 RNA tetraplex than for G4 DNA tetraplex and monomeric RNA tetraplex. Binds to RNA and DNA (By similarity). Plays a role in replication-dependent histone mRNA degradation. May act as a tumor suppressor protein in osteogenic sarcoma (OGS). From Homo sapiens (Human).
   1704..1788    +  CDS            large T antigen (fragment): large T antigen from SV40 (simian virus 40)
   1811..1932    +  polyA_signal   SV40 poly(A) signal: SV40 polyadenylation signal
   1966..2394    -  rep_origin     f1 ori (sequence partly withheld): f1 bacteriophage origin of replication; arrow indicates direction of (+) strand synthesis
   2421..2525    +  promoter       AmpR promoter: bla
   2527..2884    +  promoter       SV40 promoter: SV40 enhancer and early promoter
   2919..3713    +  CDS            NeoR/KanR: aminoglycoside phosphotransferase from Tn5; aph(3')-II (or nptII); confers resistance to neomycin, kanamycin, and G418 (Geneticin®)
   3734..3886    +  CDS            ble (fragment): BLE_KLEPN - Experimental evidence at protein level: Swiss-Prot protein existence level 1. Binding protein with a strong affinity to the bleomycin family of antibiotics. Binds to CL990; an antimitotic-antibiotic compound. From Klebsiella pneumoniae.
   3945..3992    +  polyA_signal   HSV TK poly(A) signal: herpes simplex virus thymidine kinase polyadenylation signal (Cole and Stacy, 1985)
   4083..4099    -  polyA_signal   bGH poly(A) signal (fragment): bovine growth hormone polyadenylation signal
   4321..4909    +  rep_origin     ori: high-copy-number ColE1/pMB1/pBR322/pUC origin of replication
