[The description below was written by a language model from this plasmid's Addgene catalogue record and pLannotate feature annotations shown in this document.]
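Description:
pLNHA-C1-HsXRN1_1174-1458_K is a 5,023-nt mammalian expression plasmid that produces a fragment of human XRN1, the major cytoplasmic 5'-3' exoribonuclease of mRNA decay, covering residues 1174–1458 according to the construct name. The catalogue lists the backbone as unknown. The annotated layout, however, is that of a C1-type vector in which the tag lies upstream of the cloning site. The CMV immediate early enhancer and promoter drive a transcript that begins with an HA epitope sequence (annotated as a fragment of a 3xHA tag). This is followed by a remnant of the multiple cloning site, the XRN1 coding fragment, and an SV40 polyadenylation signal. The "LNHA" in the name may indicate an additional N-terminal element alongside HA, but the feature table annotates no such part in the stretch before the HA tag, and the record does not explain it. The short hits to the HIV-1 LTR, SV40 large T antigen, ble and the bGH poly(A) signal are fragmentary matches and probably not functional modules. A T7 promoter also lies upstream of the coding region.

In bacteria the plasmid is maintained through a high-copy ColE1/pUC-type origin and selected with kanamycin. The Tn5 NeoR/KanR gene sits behind tandem bacterial (bla) and SV40 early promoters and ends with an HSV TK poly(A) signal. It therefore confers kanamycin resistance in E. coli and can support G418 selection in mammalian cells. An f1 origin is also present. The associated study concerns a direct DCP1–XRN1 interaction that couples decapping to 5' exonucleolytic degradation, so this tagged fragment is suited to expression in human cells for interaction or localisation experiments. The depositor notes that the sequence may be theoretical and references the NCBI XRN1 transcript.
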