Addgene plasmid #146779: pLNHA-C1-HsXRN1_1174-1458_K
Purpose: Mammalian Expression of HsXRN1_1174-1458
Depositing lab: Elisa Izaurralde. Depositing organization: Max Planck Institute for Developmental Biology. Publication: A direct interaction between DCP1 and XRN1 couples mRNA decapping to 5' exonucleolytic degradation. Braun JE, Truffault V, Boland A, Huntzinger E, Chang CT, Haas G, Weichenrieder O, Coles M, Izaurralde E. Nat Struct Mol Biol. 2012 Dec;19(12):1324-31. doi: 10.1038/nsmb.2413. Epub 2012 Nov 11. PubMed 23142987.
Backbone
  Vector backbone: Unknown
  Vector type: Mammalian Expression
Growth in bacteria
  Bacterial resistance: Kanamycin, 50 μg/mL
  Growth temperature: 37°C
  Growth strain: DH5alpha
  Copy number: High Copy
Gene/Insert
  Gene/Insert name: HsXRN1_1174-1458
  Species: H. sapiens (human)
  Entrez Gene: XRN1 (a.k.a. SEP1)
  Cloning method: Unknown
Terms and licenses: Academic/Nonprofit Terms; Industry Terms: Not Available to Industry
Depositor comments: sequence given by NCBI : NM_019001.3 Plasmids from this collection were made available to the research community and donated after the lab closed. Please note that the sequence provided by the depositing laboratory may be theoretical/predicted or based on Sanger sequencing results. There may be discrepancies between sequencing results obtained by Addgene and the depositor sequence. If an Addgene verified sequence is not available, please contact before placing your order to request that our lab fully sequence the plasmid.
How to cite: pLNHA-C1-HsXRN1_1174-1458_K was a gift from Elisa Izaurralde (Addgene plasmid # 146779 ; http://n2t.net/addgene:146779 ; RRID:Addgene_146779)
